>Addgene plasmid #169429 | pMiniT:SEP-GluN2A TKIT donor | addgene full sequence | sequence record 334724 | Addgene NGS Result
CAGGATTAGCAGAGCGAGGTATGTAGGCGGTGCTACAGAGTTCTTGAAGTGGTGGCCTAACTACGGCTAC
ACTAGAAGAACAGTATTTGGTATCTGCGCTCTGCTGAAGCCAGTTACCTTCGGAAAAAGAGTTGGTAGCT
CTTGATCCGGCAAACAAACCACCGCTGGTAGCGGTGGTTTTTTTGTTTGCAAGCAGCAGATTACGCGCAG
AAAAAAAGGATCTCAAGAAGATCCTTTGATCTTTTCTACGGGGTCTGACGCTCAGTGGAACGAAAACTCA
CGTTAAGGGATTTTGGTCATGAGATTATCAAAAAGGATCTTCACCTAGATCCTTTTAAATTAAAAATGAA
GTTTTAAATCAATCTAAAGTATATATGAGTAAACTTGGTCTGACAGTTACCAATGCTTAATCAGTGAGGC
ACCTATCTCAGCGATCTGTCTATTTCGTTCATCCATAGTTGCCTGACTCCCCGTCGTGTAGATAACTACG
ATACGGGAGGGCTTACCATCTGGCCCCAGTGCTGCAATGATACCGCGAGACCCACGCTCACCGGCTCCAG
ATTTATCAGCAATAAACCAGCCAGCCGGAAGGGCCGAGCGCAGAAGTGGTCCTGCAACTTTATCCGCCTC
CATCCAGTCTATTAATTGTTGCCGGGAAGCTAGAGTAAGTAGTTCGCCAGTTAATAGTTTGCGCAACGTT
GTTGCCATTGCTACAGGCATCGTGGTGTCACGCTCGTCGTTTGGTATGGCTTCATTCAGCTCCGGTTCCC
AACGATCAAGGCGAGTTACATGATCCCCCATGTTGTGCAAAAAAGCGGTTAGCTCCTTCGGTCCTCCGAT
CGTTGTCAGAAGTAAGTTGGCCGCAGTGTTATCACTCATGGTTATGGCAGCACTGCATAATTCTCTTACT
GTCATGCCATCCGTAAGATGCTTTTCTGTGACTGGTGAGTACTCAACCAAGTCATTCTGAGAATAGTGTA
TGCGGCGACCGAGTTGCTCTTGCCCGGCGTCAATACGGGATAATACCGCGCCACATAGCAGAACTTTAAA
AGTGCTCATCATTGGAAAACGTTCTTCGGGGCGAAAACTCTCAAGGATCTTACCGCTGTTGAGATCCAGT
TCGATGTAACCCACTCGTGCACCCAACTGATCTTCAGCATCTTTTACTTTCACCAGCGTTTCTGGGTGAG
CAAAAACAGGAAGGCAAAATGCCGCAAAAAAGGGAATAAGGGCGACACGGAAATGTTGAATACTCATACT
CTTCCTTTTTCAATATTATTGAAGCATTTATCAGGGTTATTGTCTCATGAGCGGATACATATTTGAATGT
ATTTAGAAAAATAAACAAATAGGGGTTCCGCGCACATTTCCCCGACTCGAGAATTCACACCGAGCAATTC
TCACAAAGGAGATGGACATGGGTCGAAGAATGTGGATGGCATCAAGGATGAGTATTCTAAAGAGTGACAA
AAACAGTCAGAGCTGGTGTCGGGTTTCACATTCGACTCTCAGAGCGGGTGCAGGGGCAGTCTATCCTGTT
TCCTGGGCCCCTCACTGACCACCACCTGCCTCTCGCTCTCCTCCACCTTACAGGGACCCTAAGTGGCGAC
CATGGGCAGACTGGGCTACTGGACCTTGCTGGTATTGCCGGCCCTTCTGGTCTGGCACGGTCCGGCGCAG
AACGCGGCGGCGGAGAAGGGTGGCGGTGGCTCTAGAAGTAAAGGAGAAGAACTTTTCACTGGAGTTGTCC
CAATTCTTGTTGAATTAGATGGTGATGTTAATGGGCACAAATTTTCTGTCAGTGGAGAGGGTGAAGGTGA
TGCAACATACGGAAAACTTACCCTTAAATTTATTTGCACTACTGGAAAACTACCTGTTCCTTGGCCAACA
CTTGTCACTACTTTAACTTATGGTGTTCAATGCTTTTCAAGATACCCAGATCATATGAAACGGCATGACT
TTTTCAAGAGTGCCATGCCCGAAGGTTATGTACAGGAAAGAACTATATTTTTCAAAGATGACGGGAACTA
CAAGACACGTGCTGAAGTCAAGTTTGAAGGTGATACCCTTGTTAATAGAATCGAGTTAAAAGGTATTGAT
TTTAAAGAAGATGGAAACATTCTTGGACACAAATTGGAATACAACTATAACGATCACCAGGTGTACATCA
TGGCAGACAAACAAAAGAATGGAATCAAAGCTAACTTCAAAATTAGACACAACATTGAAGATGGAGGCGT
TCAACTAGCAGACCATTATCAACAAAATACTCCAATTGGCGATGGGCCCGTCCTTTTACCAGACAACCAT
TACCTGTTTACAACTTCTACTCTTTCGAAAGATCCCAACGAAAAGAGAGACCACATGGTCCTTCTTGAGT
TTGTAACAGCTGCTGGGATTACACATGGCATGGATGAACTATACAAGCTTGGTGGCGGTGGCTCGGGCGG
AGGTGGGTCGGGTGGCGGCGGATCAGGCGGTGGCGGATCCGAGAAGGGTACTCCAGCGCTGAACATTGCG
GTGCTGCTGGGTCACAGCCACGACGTGACAGAACGCGAACTTCGAAATCTGTGGGGCCCGGAGCAGGCAA
CCGGCTTGCCCCTGGATGTGAACGTGGTGGCGTTATTGATGAACCGCACTGACCCTAAGAGCCTCATCAC
GCATGTGTGCGACCTCATGTCCGGGGCGCGCATCCATGGCTTGGTGTTTGGAGATGATACGGACCAAGAG
GCTGTGGCTCAGATGCTGGATTTTATCTCCTCACAGACTTTCATCCCCATCTTGGGCATTCATGGGGGTG
CATCTATGATCATGGCTGACAAGGTAAGGCCAGGAGGAGATGGACTGCCAGGGTCCTGGAGGGGTTGTTC
TACAAATGGCAGCCACCTCGCGGGGGTGGGGTGGGGTACATCTCCTATTCAGTTGTACACATATACTCAA
TTCGAAAGCAGGTTAAGTGGCCTCTGACCACGTATCAGTCCAAGCCGAGCGAATTCGGATCCCTCGAGCG
ATACAGCGAGTCGCTCTTTGTGGAGGTGACGATTACCTAACAATCGGTCGATTCGTTTGATGTTATGTTT
TGTTCTCGCTTTGGTTGGCAGGTTACGGCCAAGTTCGGTAAGAGTGAGAGTTTTACAGTCAAGTAATGCG
TGGCAAGCCAACGTTAAGCTGTTGAGTCGTTTTAAGTGTAATTCGGGGCAGAATTGGTAAAGAGAGTCGT
GTAAAATATCGAGTTCGCACATCTTGTTGTCTGATTATTGATTTTTCGCGAAACCATTTAATCATATGAC
AAGATGTGTGTCCACCTTAACTTAATGATTTTTACCAAAATCATTAGGGGATTCATCAGCGCTGAGTGTG
TAAATTAATTTTTATGCCGCAGCGGGCCAGCAATTCTCGTGAATCATCGCTTAAACGGCCTGATTTCTGA
ATAGCTATGCGTAAGCGGGTGTTGTCTAACATTCTGCGTTCCTCTTTATCCTGTCTGAACCGGCTGCATT
AATGAATCGGCCAACGCGCGGGGAGAGGCGGTTTGCGTATTGGGCGCTCTTCCGCTTCCTCGCTCACTGA
CTCGCTGCGCTCGGTCGTTCGGCTGCGGCGAGCGGTATCAGCTCACTCAAAGGCGGTAATACGGTTATCC
ACAGAATCAGGGGATAACGCAGGAAAGAACATGTGAGCAAAAGGCCAGCAAAAGGCCAGGAACCGTAAAA
AGGCCGCATTGCTGGCGTTTTTCCATAGGCTCCGCCCCCCTGACGAGCATCACAAAAATCGACGCTCAAG
TCAGAGGTGGCGAAACCCGACAGGACTATAAAGATACCAGGCGTTTCCCCCTGGAAGCTCCCTCGTGCGC
TCTCCTGTTCCGACCCTGCCGCTTACCGGATACCTGTCCGCCTTTCTCCCTTCGGGAAGCGTGGCGCTTT
CTCATAGCTCACGCTGTAGGTATCTCAGTTCGGTGTAGGTCGTTCGCTCCAAGCTGGGCTGTGTGCACGA
ACCCCCCGTTCAGCCCGACCGCTGCGCCTTATCCGGTAACTATCGTCTTGAGTCCAACCCGGTAAGACAC
GACTTATCGCCACTGGCAGCAGCCACTGGTAA
Features (pLannotate 1.2.2; 8 found; start..end, strand, type, name):
    397..1257    -  CDS            AmpR: β-lactamase; bla; confers resistance to ampicillin, carbenicillin, and related antibiotics
   1258..1362    -  promoter       AmpR promoter: bla
   1717..2426    +  CDS            superecliptic pHluorin (fragment): pH-sensitive mutant of green fluorescent protein (Ng et al., 2002) excited strongly by blue light at neutral pH but minimally fluorescent at acidic pH
   2491..2823    +  CDS            Grin2a (fragment): NMDE1_MOUSE - Experimental evidence at protein level: Swiss-Prot protein existence level 1. Component of NMDA receptor complexes that function as heterotetrameric, ligand-gated ion channels with high calcium permeability and voltage-dependent sensitivity to magnesium (PubMed:1374164). Channel activation requires binding of the neurotransmitter glutamate to the epsilon subunit, glycine binding to the zeta subunit, plus membrane depolarization to eliminate channel inhibition by Mg(2+). Sensitivity to glutamate and channel kinetics depend on the subunit composition; channels containing GRIN1 and
   3234..3303    +  ncRNA          RNA-OUT: Accession: RF00240 - RNA-OUT
   3349..3462    -  CDS            hisG (fragment): HIS1_SALTY - Experimental evidence at protein level: Swiss-Prot protein existence level 1. Catalyzes the condensation of ATP and 5-phosphoribose 1- diphosphate to form N'-(5'-phosphoribosyl)-ATP (PR-ATP). Has a crucial role in the pathway because the rate of histidine biosynthesis seems to be controlled primarily by regulation of HisG enzymatic activity (By similarity). From Salmonella typhimurium (strain LT2 / SGSC1412 / ATCC 700720).
   3493..3547    -  CDS            lacI (fragment): lac repressor; lacI; The lac repressor binds to the lac operator to inhibit transcription in E. coli. This inhibition can be relieved by adding lactose or isopropyl-β-D-thiogalactopyranoside (IPTG).
   3730..226     -  rep_origin     ori (across the origin): high-copy-number ColE1/pMB1/pBR322/pUC origin of replication
