[The description below was written by a language model from this plasmid's Addgene catalogue record and pLannotate feature annotations shown in this document.]
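Description:
pMiniT:SEP-GluN2A TKIT donor is a small (about 4.1 kb) bacterial cloning plasmid that serves as the repair template for CRISPR/Cas9-mediated knock-in of super ecliptic pHluorin (SEP) into the mouse gene encoding the NMDA receptor subunit GluN2A (NR2A, Grin2a). It is built on the pMiniT backbone by Gibson assembly and is propagated in E. coli from a high-copy ColE1/pUC-type origin, with selection by ampicillin through a β-lactamase gene driven by its own bla promoter. Short annotated fragments resembling RNA-OUT, hisG and lacI lie between the insert and the origin; they appear to be backbone remnants, and the record assigns them no role in the donor's function.

The payload consists of a SEP coding segment followed closely by a fragment of mouse Grin2a coding sequence, consistent with an in-frame fusion that tags the endogenous receptor. SEP is a pH-sensitive GFP variant that fluoresces brightly at neutral pH but is largely quenched in acidic compartments, which makes it a common tool for distinguishing surface-exposed receptors from those in intracellular vesicles. No mammalian promoter is annotated, which fits the donor design: expression of the tagged subunit would depend on integration at the genomic locus and on the native Grin2a regulatory elements rather than on the plasmid itself. The feature table does not annotate guide RNA target sites or flanking genomic sequence, and the Cas9 and guide RNAs needed for TKIT editing are not encoded here, so they must be supplied separately. The construct is intended for precise labelling of endogenous GluN2A in mouse neurons.
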