Addgene plasmid #169429: pMiniT:SEP-GluN2A TKIT donor
Purpose: Donor DNA for TKIT knockin of SEP to NR2A in mouse
Depositing lab: Richard Huganir. Depositing organization: Johns Hopkins University and School of Medicine. Publication: An optimized CRISPR/Cas9 approach for precise genome editing in neurons. Fang H, Bygrave AM, Roth RH, Johnson RC, Huganir RL. Elife. 2021 Mar 10;10. pii: 65202. doi: 10.7554/eLife.65202. PubMed 33689678.
Backbone
  Vector backbone: pMiniT
  Vector type: Mammalian Expression, CRISPR
Growth in bacteria
  Bacterial resistance: Ampicillin, 100 μg/mL
  Growth temperature: 37°C
  Growth strain: DH5alpha
  Copy number: High Copy
Gene/Insert
  Gene/Insert name: Super ecliptic pHluorin (SEP)
  Species: M. musculus (mouse)
  Cloning method: Gibson Cloning
Terms and licenses: Academic/Nonprofit Terms; Industry Terms: Not Available to Industry
How to cite: pMiniT:SEP-GluN2A TKIT donor was a gift from Richard Huganir (Addgene plasmid # 169429 ; http://n2t.net/addgene:169429 ; RRID:Addgene_169429)
